>Addgene plasmid #219018 | SFFV-EOMES-Brd 36 | addgene full sequence | sequence record 449710 | Addgene NGS Result
ATTTATGCAGAGGCCGAGGCCGCCTCGGCCTCTGAGCTATTCCAGAAGTAGTGAGGAGGCTTTTTTGGAG
GCCTAGGGACGTACCCAATTCGCCCTATAGTGAGTCGTATTACGCGCGCTCACTGGCCGTCGTTTTACAA
CGTCGTGACTGGGAAAACCCTGGCGTTACCCAACTTAATCGCCTTGCAGCACATCCCCCTTTCGCCAGCT
GGCGTAATAGCGAAGAGGCCCGCACCGATCGCCCTTCCCAACAGTTGCGCAGCCTGAATGGCGAATGGG
[124 nt withheld, positions 280-403]
C
[91 nt withheld, positions 405-495]
A
[49 nt withheld, positions 497-545]
CCTTTGACGTTGGAGTCCACGTTCTTT
[37 nt withheld, positions 573-609]
ACCCTATCTCGGTCTATTCTTTTGATTTATAAGGGATTTTGCCGATTTCGGCCTATTGGTTAAAAAATGA
GCTGATTTAACAAAAATTTAACGCGAATTTTAACAAAATATTAACGCTTACAATTTAGGTGGCACTTTTC
GGGGAAATGTGCGCGGAACCCCTATTTGTTTATTTTTCTAAATACATTCAAATATGTATCCGCTCATGAG
ACAATAACCCTGATAAATGCTTCAATAATATTGAAAAAGGAAGAGTATGAGTATTCAACATTTCCGTGTC
GCCCTTATTCCCTTTTTTGCGGCATTTTGCCTTCCTGTTTTTGCTCACCCAGAAACGCTGGTGAAAGTAA
AAGATGCTGAAGATCAGTTGGGTGCACGAGTGGGTTACATCGAACTGGATCTCAACAGCGGTAAGATCCT
TGAGAGTTTTCGCCCCGAAGAACGTTTTCCAATGATGAGCACTTTTAAAGTTCTGCTATGTGGCGCGGTA
TTATCCCGTATTGACGCCGGGCAAGAGCAACTCGGTCGCCGCATACACTATTCTCAGAATGACTTGGTTG
AGTACTCACCAGTCACAGAAAAGCATCTTACGGATGGCATGACAGTAAGAGAATTATGCAGTGCTGCCAT
AACCATGAGTGATAACACTGCGGCCAACTTACTTCTGACAACGATCGGAGGACCGAAGGAGCTAACCGCT
TTTTTGCACAACATGGGGGATCATGTAACTCGCCTTGATCGTTGGGAACCGGAGCTGAATGAAGCCATAC
CAAACGACGAGCGTGACACCACGATGCCTGTAGCAATGGCAACAACGTTGCGCAAACTATTAACTGGCGA
ACTACTTACTCTAGCTTCCCGGCAACAATTAATAGACTGGATGGAGGCGGATAAAGTTGCAGGACCACTT
CTGCGCTCGGCCCTTCCGGCTGGCTGGTTTATTGCTGATAAATCTGGAGCCGGTGAGCGTGGGTCTCGCG
GTATCATTGCAGCACTGGGGCCAGATGGTAAGCCCTCCCGTATCGTAGTTATCTACACGACGGGGAGTCA
GGCAACTATGGATGAACGAAATAGACAGATCGCTGAGATAGGTGCCTCACTGATTAAGCATTGGTAACTG
TCAGACCAAGTTTACTCATATATACTTTAGATTGATTTAAAACTTCATTTTTAATTTAAAAGGATCTAGG
TGAAGATCCTTTTTGATAATCTCATGACCAAAATCCCTTAACGTGAGTTTTCGTTCCACTGAGCGTCAGA
CCCCGTAGAAAAGATCAAAGGATCTTCTTGAGATCCTTTTTTTCTGCGCGTAATCTGCTGCTTGCAAACA
AAAAAACCACCGCTACCAGCGGTGGTTTGTTTGCCGGATCAAGAGCTACCAACTCTTTTTCCGAAGGTAA
CTGGCTTCAGCAGAGCGCAGATACCAAATACTGTTCTTCTAGTGTAGCCGTAGTTAGGCCACCACTTCAA
GAACTCTGTAGCACCGCCTACATACCTCGCTCTGCTAATCCTGTTACCAGTGGCTGCTGCCAGTGGCGAT
AAGTCGTGTCTTACCGGGTTGGACTCAAGACGATAGTTACCGGATAAGGCGCAGCGGTCGGGCTGAACGG
GGGGTTCGTGCACACAGCCCAGCTTGGAGCGAACGACCTACACCGAACTGAGATACCTACAGCGTGAGCT
ATGAGAAAGCGCCACGCTTCCCGAAGGGAGAAAGGCGGACAGGTATCCGGTAAGCGGCAGGGTCGGAACA
GGAGAGCGCACGAGGGAGCTTCCAGGGGGAAACGCCTGGTATCTTTATAGTCCTGTCGGGTTTCGCCACC
TCTGACTTGAGCGTCGATTTTTGTGATGCTCGTCAGGGGGGCGGAGCCTATGGAAAAACGCCAGCAACGC
GGCCTTTTTACGGTTCCTGGCCTTTTGCTGGCCTTTTGCTCACATGTTCTTTCCTGCGTTATCCCCTGAT
TCTGTGGATAACCGTATTACCGCCTTTGAGTGAGCTGATACCGCTCGCCGCAGCCGAACGACCGAGCGCA
GCGAGTCAGTGAGCGAGGAAGCGGAAGAGCGCCCAATACGCAAACCGCCTCTCCCCGCGCGTTGGCCGAT
TCATTAATGCAGCTGGCACGACAGGTTTCCCGACTGGAAAGCGGGCAGTGAGCGCAACGCAATTAATGTG
AGTTAGCTCACTCATTAGGCACCCCAGGCTTTACACTTTATGCTTCCGGCTCGTATGTTGTGTGGAATTG
TGAGCGGATAACAATTTCACACAGGAAACAGCTATGACCATGATTACGCCAAGCGCGCAATTAACCCTCA
CTAAAGGGAACAAAAGCTGGAGCTGCAAGCTTAATGTAGTCTTATGCAATACTCTTGTAGTCTTGCAACA
TGGTAACGATGAGTTAGCAACATGCCTTACAAGGAGAGAAAAAGCACCGTGCATGCCGATTGGTGGAAGT
AAGGTGGTACGATCGTGCCTTATTAGGAAGGCAACAGACGGGTCTGACATGGATTGGACGAACCACTGAA
TTGCCGCATTGCAGAGATATTGTATTTAAGTGCCTAGCTCGATACATAAACGGGTCTCTCTGGTTAGACC
AGATCTGAGCCTGGGAGCTCTCTGGCTAACTAGGGAACCCACTGCTTAAGCCTCAATAAAGCTTGCCTTG
AGTGCTTCAAGTAGTGTGTGCCCGTCTGTTGTGTGACTCTGGTAACTAGAGATCCCTCAGACCCTTTTAG
TCAGTGTGGAAAATCTCTAGCAGTGGCGCCCGAACAGGGACTTGAAAGCGAAAGGGAAACCAGAGGAGCT
CTCTCGACGCAGGACTCGGCTTGCTGAAGCGCGCACGGCAAGAGGCGAGGGGCGGCGACTGGTGAGTACG
CCAAAAATTTTGACTAGCGGAGGCTAGAAGGAGAGAGATGGGTGCGAGAGCGTCAGTATTAAGCGGGGGA
GAATTAGATCGCGATGGGAAAAAATTCGGTTAAGGCCAGGGGGAAAGAAAAAATATAAATTAAAACATAT
AGTATGGGCAAGCAGGGAGCTAGAACGATTCGCAGTTAATCCTGGCCTGTTAGAAACATCAGAAGGCTGT
AGACAAATACTGGGACAGCTACAACCATCCCTTCAGACAGGATCAGAAGAACTTAGATCATTATATAATA
CAGTAGCAACCCTCTATTGTGTGCATCAAAGGATAGAGATAAAAGACACCAAGGAAGCTTTAGACAAGAT
AGAGGAAGAGCAAAACAAAAGTAAGACCACCGCACAGCAAGCGGCCGCTGATCTTCAGACCTGGAGGAGG
AGATATGAGGGACAATTGGAGAAGTGAATTATATAAATATAAAGTAGTAAAAATTGAACCATTAGGAGTA
GCACCCACCAAGGCAAAGAGAAGAGTGGTGCAGAGAGAAAAAAGAGCAGTGGGAATAGGAGCTTTGTTCC
TTGGGTTCTTGGGAGCAGCAGGAAGCACTATGGGCGCAGCGTCAATGACGCTGACGGTACAGGCCAGACA
ATTATTGTCTGGTATAGTGCAGCAGCAGAACAATTTGCTGAGGGCTATTGAGGCGCAACAGCATCTGTTG
CAACTCACAGTCTGGGGCATCAAGCAGCTCCAGGCAAGAATCCTGGCTGTGGAAAGATACCTAAAGGATC
AACAGCTCCTGGGGATTTGGGGTTGCTCTGGAAAACTCATTTGCACCACTGCTGTGCCTTGGAATGCTAG
TTGGAGTAATAAATCTCTGGAACAGATTTGGAATCACACGACCTGGATGGAGTGGGACAGAGAAATTAAC
AATTACACAAGCTTAATACACTCCTTAATTGAAGAATCGCAAAACCAGCAAGAAAAGAATGAACAAGAAT
TATTGGAATTAGATAAATGGGCAAGTTTGTGGAATTGGTTTAACATAACAAATTGGCTGTGGTATATAAA
ATTATTCATAATGATAGTAGGAGGCTTGGTAGGTTTAAGAATAGTTTTTGCTGTACTTTCTATAGTGAAT
AGAGTTAGGCAGGGATATTCACCATTATCGTTTCAGACCCACCTCCCAACCCCGAGGGGACCCGACAGGC
CCGAAGGAATAGAAGAAGAAGGTGGAGAGAGAGACAGAGACAGATCCATTCGATTAGTGAACGGATCTCG
ACGGTATCGGTTAACTTTTAAAAGAAAAGGGGGGATTGGGGGGTACAGTGCAGGGGAAAGAATAGTAGAC
ATAATAGCAACAGACATACAAACTAAAGAATTACAAAAACAAATTACAAAAATTCAAAATTTTATCGATC
ACGAGACTAGCCTCGAGCTGGCTGCAGTAACGCCATTTTGCAAGGCATGGAAAAATACCAAACCAAGAAT
AGAGAAGTTCAGATCAAGGGCGGGTACATGAAAATAGCTAACGTTGGGCCAAACAGGATATCTGCGGTGA
GCAGTTTCGGCCCCGGCCCGGGGCCAAGAACAGATGGTCACCGCAGTTTCGGCCCCGGCCCGAGGCCAAG
AACAGATGGTCCCCAGATATGGCCCAACCCTCAGCAGTTTCTTAAGACCCATCAGATGTTTCCAGGCTCC
CCCAAGGACCTGAAATGACCCTGCGCCTTATTTGAATTAACCAATCAGCCTGCTTCTCGCTTCTGTTCGC
GCGCTTCTGCTTCCCGAGCTCTATAAAAGAGCTCACAACCCCTCACTCGGCGCGCCAGTCCTCCGACAGA
CTGAGTCGGCCGGTCGAATCAAGCTTATCGATACCGTCGACGGATCCGCTAGCCCGCGGTTCGAAATGCA
GTTAGGGGAGCAGCTCTTGGTGAGCTCAGTGAACCTGCCTGGCGCGCACTTCTACCCGCTGGAGAGTGCG
CGAGGCGGCAGCGGCGGGAGCGCTGGCCACCTCCCCAGCGCGGCCCCCTCTCCTCAGAAGTTGGACTTAG
ACAAAGCGTCCAAGAAGTTTTCCGGCAGTCTCTCCTGCGAGGCGGTGAGCGGGGAGCCCGCAGCCGCCAG
CGCAGGGGCCCCCGCGGCCATGCTTAGTGACACCGACGCCGGGGACGCATTTGCCAGCGCTGCGGCAGTG
GCCAAGCCGGGGCCCCCGGACGGCCGCAAGGGCTCCCCCTGCGGGGAGGAGGAGCTGCCCTCCGCCGCTG
CAGCCGCCGCCGCCGCCGCCGCCGCGGCTGCGGCCACTGCGCGCTACTCCATGGACAGCCTGAGCTCCGA
GCGGTACTACCTCCAGTCCCCCGGTCCTCAGGGGTCGGAGCTGGCTGCGCCCTGCTCACTCTTCCCGTAC
CAGGCGGCGGCTGGGGCGCCCCACGGACCTGTGTACCCGGCTCCTAACGGGGCGCGCTACCCCTACGGCT
CCATGCTGCCCCCCGGCGGCTTCCCCGCGGCTGTGTGCCCACCCGGGAGGGCGCAGTTCGGCCCAGGAGC
CGGTGCGGGCAGTGGCGCGGGCGGTAGCAGCGGCGGGGGCGGCGGCCCGGGCACCTATCAGTACAGCCAG
GGGGCTCCGCTCTACGGGCCGTACCCTGGAGCCGCAGCGGCGGGATCTTGCGGAGGACTGGGGGGCCTGG
GGGTTCCAGGTTCTGGCTTCCGTGCCCACGTCTACCTGTGCAACCGGCCTCTGTGGCTCAAATTCCACCG
CCACCAAACTGAGATGATCATTACGAAACAGGGCAGGCGCATGTTTCCTTTCTTGAGCTTCAACATAAAC
GGACTCAATCCCACTGCCCACTACAATGTGTTCGTAGAGGTGGTGCTGGCGGACCCCAACCACTGGCGCT
TCCAGGGGGGCAAATGGGTGACCTGTGGCAAAGCCGACAATAACATGCAGGGCAACAAAATGTATGTTCA
CCCAGAGTCTCCTAATACTGGTTCCCACTGGATGAGACAGGAGATTTCATTCGGGAAATTAAAACTCACC
AATAACAAAGGCGCAAATAACAACAACACCCAGATGATAGTCTTACAATCCTTACACAAATACCAACCCC
GACTGCATATTGTTGAAGTTACAGAGGATGGCGTGGAGGACTTGAATGAGCCCTCAAAGACCCAGACTTT
TACCTTCTCAGAAACGCAATTCATTGCAGTGACTGCCTACCAAAACACCGATATTACTCAACTAAAGATT
GATCATAACCCCTTTGCAAAAGGCTTCAGAGACAACTATGATTCATCCCATCAGATTGTCCCTGGAGGTC
GGTACGGCGTTCAATCCTTCTTCCCGGAGCCCTTTGTCAACACTTTACCTCAAGCCCGCTATTATAATGG
CGAGAGAACCGTGCCACAGACCAACGGCCTCCTTTCACCCCAACAGAGCGAAGAGGTGGCCAACCCTCCC
CAGCGGTGGCTTGTCACGCCTGTCCAGCAACCTGGGACCAACAAACTAGACATCAGTTCCTATGAATCTG
AATATACTTCTAGCACATTGCTCCCATATGGCATTAAATCCTTGCCCCTTCAGACATCCCATGCCCTGGG
GTATTACCCAGACCCAACCTTTCCTGCAATGGCAGGGTGGGGAGGTCGAGGTTCTTACCAGAGGAAGATG
GCAGCTGGACTACCATGGACCTCCAGAACAAGCCCCACTGTGTTCTCTGAAGATCAGCTCTCCAAGGAGA
AAGTGAAAGAGGAAATTGGCTCTTCTTGGATAGAGACACCCCCTTCCATCAAATCTCTAGATTCCAATGA
TTCAGGAGTATACACCAGTGCTTGTAAGCGAAGGCGGCTGTCTCCTAGCAACTCCAGTAATGAAAATTCA
CCCTCCATAAAGTGTGAGGACATTAATGCTGAAGAGTATAGTAAAGACACCTCAAAAGGCATGGGAGGGT
ATTATGCTTTTTACACAACTCCCTAGACCGGTCGGATCCCCCGGGCTGCAGGAATTCGAGCATCTTACCG
CCATTTATTCCCATATTTGTTCTGTTTTTCTTGATTTGGGTATACATTTAAATGTTAATAAAACAAAATG
GTGGGGCAATCATTTACATTTTTAGGGATATGTAATTACTAGTTCAGGTGTATTGCCACAAGACAAACAT
GTTAAGAAACTTTCCCGTTATTTACGCTCTGTTCCTGTTAATCAACCTCTGGATTACAAAATTTGTGAAA
GATTGACTGATATTCTTAACTATGTTGCTCCTTTTACGCTGTGTGGATATGCTGCTTTAATGCCTCTGTA
TCATGCTATTGCTTCCCGTACGGCTTTCGTTTTCTCCTCCTTGTATAAATCCTGGTTGCTGTCTCTTTAT
GAGGAGTTGTGGCCCGTTGTCCGTCAACGTGGCGTGGTGTGCTCTGTGTTTGCTGACGCAACCCCCACTG
GCTGGGGCATTGCCACCACCTGTCAACTCCTTTCTGGGACTTTCGCTTTCCCCCTCCCGATCGCCACGGC
AGAACTCATCGCCGCCTGCCTTGCCCGCTGCTGGACAGGGGCTAGGTTGCTGGGCACTGATAATTCCGTG
GTGTTGTCGGGGAAGCTGACGTCCTTTGCAATTCGATATCAAGCTGTACCTTCTAGATGTACAATTTGGT
GAGCGCTTCTAGACCAATGACTTACAAGGCAGCTGTAGATCTTAGCCACTTTTTAAAAGAAAAGGGGGGA
CTGGAAGGGCTAATTCACTCCCAACGAAGACAAGATCTGCTTTTTGCTTGTACTGGGTCTCTCTGGTTAG
ACCAGATCTGAGCCTGGGAGCTCTCTGGCTAACTAGGGAACCCACTGCTTAAGCCTCAATAAAGCTTGCC
TTGAGTGCTTCAAGTAGTGTGTGCCCGTCTGTTGTGTGACTCTGGTAACTAGAGATCCCTCAGACCCTTT
TAGTCAGTGTGGAAAATCTCTAGCAGTAGTAGTTCATGTCATCTTATTATTCAGTATTTATAACTTGCAA
AGAAATGAATATCAGAGAGTGAGAGGAACTTGTTTATTGCAGCTTATAATGGTTACAAATAAAGCAATAG
CATCACAAATTTCACAAATAAAGCATTTTTTTCACTGCATTCTAGTTGTGGTTTGTCCAAACTCATCAAT
GTATCTTATCATGTCTGGCTCTAGCTATCCCGCCCCTAACTCCGCCCATCCCGCCCCTAACTCCGCCCAG
TTCCGCCCATTCTCCGCCCCATGGCTGACTAATTTTTTTT
Features (pLannotate 1.2.2; 29 found; start..end, strand, type, name):
     94..112     -  promoter       T7 promoter: promoter for bacteriophage T7 RNA polymerase
    120..275     +  CDS            lacZα (fragment): LacZα fragment of β-galactosidase; lacZ fragment
    280..708     +  rep_origin     f1 ori (sequence partly withheld): f1 bacteriophage origin of replication; arrow indicates direction of (+) strand synthesis
    761..865     +  promoter       AmpR promoter: bla
    866..1726    +  CDS            AmpR: β-lactamase; bla; confers resistance to ampicillin, carbenicillin, and related antibiotics
   1897..2485    +  rep_origin     ori: high-copy-number ColE1/pMB1/pBR322/pUC origin of replication
   2668..2760    +  CDS            lacI (fragment): lac repressor; lacI; The lac repressor binds to the lac operator to inhibit transcription in E. coli. This inhibition can be relieved by adding lactose or isopropyl-β-D-thiogalactopyranoside (IPTG).
   2773..2794    +  protein_bind   CAP binding site: CAP binding activates transcription in the presence of cAMP. E. coli catabolite activator protein
   2809..2839    +  promoter       lac promoter: promoter for the E. coli lac operon
   2847..2863    +  protein_bind   lac operator: The lac repressor binds to the lac operator to inhibit transcription in E. coli. This inhibition can be relieved by adding lactose or isopropyl-β-D-thiogalactopyranoside (IPTG). lac repressor encoded by lacI
   2908..2926    +  promoter       T3 promoter: promoter for bacteriophage T3 RNA polymerase
   2954..3180    +  promoter       RSV promoter: Rous sarcoma virus enhancer/promoter
   3181..3361    +  LTR            5' LTR (truncated): truncated 5' long terminal repeat (LTR) from HIV-1
   3408..3533    +  misc_feature   HIV-1 Ψ: packaging signal of human immunodeficiency virus type 1
   3517..3880    +  CDS            HIV-1 gag (fragment): gag protein from human immunodeficiency virus 1; gag
   4026..4259    +  misc_feature   RRE: The Rev response element (RRE) of HIV-1 allows for Rev-dependent mRNA export from the nucleus to the cytoplasm.
   4636..4736    +  CDS            Rev (fragment): human immunodeficiency virus 1 (HIV-1) Rev protein; rev; enhances nuclear export of unspliced and incompletely spliced viral mRNAs
   4755..4872    +  misc_feature   cPPT/CTS: central polypurine tract and central termination sequence of HIV-1
   4906..5307    +  promoter       SFFV promoter: spleen focus-forming virus long terminal repeat (LTR) promoter
   5317..5340    +  misc_feature   MCS (fragment): pBluescript multiple cloning site
   5365..7422    +  CDS            EOMES: EOMES_HUMAN - Also known as TBR2. Experimental evidence at protein level: Swiss-Prot protein existence level 1. Functions as a transcriptional activator playing a crucial role during development. Functions in trophoblast differentiation and later in gastrulation, regulating both mesoderm delamination and endoderm specification. Plays a role in brain development being required for the specification and the proliferation of the intermediate progenitor cells and their progeny in the cerebral cortex. Also involved in the differentiation of CD8+ T-cells during immune response regulating the express
   7433..7458    +  misc_feature   MCS (fragment): pBluescript multiple cloning site
   7458..7517    +  CDS            S (fragment): HBSAG_WHV6 - Experimental evidence at transcript level: Swiss-Prot protein existence level 2. The middle envelope protein plays an important role in the budding of the virion. It is involved in the induction of budding in a nucleocapsid independent way. In this process the majority of envelope proteins bud to form subviral lipoprotein particles of 22 nm of diameter that do not contain a nucleocapsid (By similarity). From Woodchuck hepatitis B virus (isolate w64/pWS23) (WHV).
   7649..8052    +  misc_feature   WPRE: woodchuck hepatitis virus posttranscriptional regulatory element
   8110..8169    +  CDS            nef (fragment): NEF_HV1Z2 - Experimental evidence at protein level: Swiss-Prot protein existence level 1. Extracellular Nef protein targets CD4(+) T-lymphocytes for apoptosis by interacting with CXCR4 surface receptors. From Human immunodeficiency virus type 1 group M subtype D (isolate Z2/CDC-Z34) (HIV-1).
   8171..8404    +  LTR            3' LTR (ΔU3): self-inactivating 3' long terminal repeat (LTR) from HIV-1
   8476..8597    +  polyA_signal   SV40 poly(A) signal: SV40 polyadenylation signal
   8616..8637    +  rep_origin     SV40 ori (fragment): SV40 origin of replication
   8637..73      +  rep_origin     SV40 ori (across the origin): SV40 origin of replication
