[The description below was written by a language model from this plasmid's Addgene catalogue record and pLannotate feature annotations shown in this document.]
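Description:
SFFV-EOMES-Brd 36 is a third-generation-style, self-inactivating HIV-1 lentiviral transfer plasmid built on the SFFV-MCS backbone for constitutive expression of the human transcription factor EOMES (also known as TBR2). It is propagated in E. coli through a high-copy ColE1/pUC-type origin with ampicillin selection (AmpR/β-lactamase). The backbone also carries pBluescript-derived remnants: an f1 origin, lacZα and lac regulatory fragments, and T7 and T3 promoters. No mammalian selection marker or fluorescent reporter is annotated.

The viral cassette begins with an RSV promoter fused to a truncated 5' LTR, which allows Tat-independent production of genomic RNA in packaging cells. This is followed by the Ψ packaging signal with a gag fragment, the Rev response element for nuclear export of unspliced RNA, and the cPPT/CTS, which aids nuclear import of the viral genome. Downstream, the spleen focus-forming virus (SFFV) promoter, which is strong in haematopoietic and many other cell types, drives a codon-optimized EOMES open reading frame flanked by residual multiple cloning site sequence. A WPRE follows to enhance transcript stability and expression, and the ΔU3 3' LTR makes the integrated provirus self-inactivating. An SV40 poly(A) signal and SV40 origin lie outside the LTRs.

According to the depositor, a construct-specific barcode sits after the WPRE in an XbaI site, giving the layout SFFV–TF–WPRE–barcode. The barcode is not annotated in the feature table. Because it lies within the expressed transcript, the barcode can identify the delivered factor in pooled experiments. The plasmid belongs to a barcoded library for combinatorial transcription factor screening in immune cell reprogramming.
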