Addgene plasmid #219018: SFFV-EOMES-Brd 36
Purpose: Transcription factor EOMES with a specific barcode assigned.
Depositing lab: Filipe Pereira. Depositing organization: Center for Neuroscience and Cell Biology, University of Coimbra. Publication: A combinatorial transcription factor screening platform for immune cell reprogramming. Kurochkin I, Altman AR, Caiado I, Pertiga-Cabral D, Halitzki E, Minaeva M, Zimmermannova O, Henriques-Oliveira L, Klein D, Nair M, Oliveira D, Cajal LR, Knittel R, Feick C, Ringner M, Martin M, Cirovic B, Pires CF, Rosa FF, Sitnicka E, Theis FJ, Pereira CF. Cell Syst. 2026 Jan 21;17(1):101457. doi: 10.1016/j.cels.2025.101457. Epub 2026 Jan 14. PubMed 41539305.
Backbone
  Vector backbone: SFFV-MCS
  Backbone size w/o insert (bp): 6638
  Vector type: Lentiviral
Growth in bacteria
  Bacterial resistance: Ampicillin, 100 μg/mL
  Growth temperature: 37°C
  Growth strain: NEB Stable
  Copy number: High Copy
Gene/Insert
  Gene/Insert name: EOMES
  Species: H. sapiens (human)
  Insert size (bp): 2118
  Mutation: Codon optimized
  Entrez Gene: EOMES (a.k.a. TBR2)
  Promoter: The spleen focus-forming virus (SFFV) promoter
  Cloning method: Restriction Enzyme; 5′ cloning site Bsp119I (not destroyed); 3′ cloning site BstHI (not destroyed)
Terms and licenses: Academic/Nonprofit Terms; Industry Terms: Not Available to Industry
Depositor comments: Barcode sequence cloned into XbaI restriction site. Design of plasmid is as follows: SFFV-[TF sequence]-WPRE-[Barcode sequence].
How to cite: SFFV-EOMES-Brd 36 was a gift from Filipe Pereira (Addgene plasmid # 219018 ; http://n2t.net/addgene:219018 ; RRID:Addgene_219018)
