>Addgene plasmid #219018 | SFFV-EOMES-Brd 36 | depositor partial sequence | sequence record 427535 | Barcode sequence
TGTACAATTTGGTGAGCGCT
